>Addgene plasmid #98308 | pJT11 | addgene full sequence | sequence record 331502 | Addgene NGS Result
CGGATTAGAAGCCGCCGAGCGGGCGACAGCCCTCCGACGGAAGACTCTCCTCCGTGCGTCCTGGTCTTCA
CCGGTCGCGTTCCTGAAACGCAGATGTGCCTCGCGCCGCACTGCTCCGAACAATAAAGATTCTACAATAC
TAGCTTTTATGGTTATGAAGAGGAAAAATTGGCAGTAACCTGGCCCCACAAACCTTCAAATCAACGAATC
AAATTAACAACCATAGGATAATAATGCGATTAGTTTTTTAGCCTTATTTCTGGGGTAATTAATCAGCGAA
GCGATGATTTTTGATCTATTAACAGATATATAAATGCAAAAGCTGCATAACCACTTTAACTAATACTTTC
AACATTTTCGGTTTGTATTACTTCTTATTCAAATGTCATAAAAGTATCAACAAAAAATTGTTAATATACC
TCTATACTTTAACGTCAAGGAGAAAAAACTATAGCTAGCAAAATGGCTTCAGAAAAAGAAATTAGGAGAG
AGAGATTCTTGAACGTTTTCCCTAAATTAGTAGAGGAATTGAACGCATCGCTTTTGGCTTACGGTATGCC
TAAGGAAGCATGTGACTGGTATGCCCACTCATTGAACTACAACACTCCAGGCGGTAAGCTAAATAGAGGT
TTGTCCGTTGTGGACACGTATGCTATTCTCTCCAACAAGACCGTTGAACAATTGGGGCAAGAAGAATACG
AAAAGGTTGCCATTCTAGGTTGGTGCATTGAGTTGTTGCAGGCTTACTTCTTGGTCGCCGATGATATGAT
GGACAAGTCCATTACCAGAAGAGGCCAACCATGTTGGTACAAGGTTCCTGAAGTTGGGGAAATTGCCATC
TGGGACGCATTCATGTTAGAGGCTGCTATCTACAAGCTTTTGAAATCTCACTTCAGAAACGAAAAATACT
ACATAGATATCACCGAATTGTTCCATGAGGTCACCTTCCAAACCGAATTGGGCCAATTGATGGACTTAAT
CACTGCACCTGAAGACAAAGTCGACTTGAGTAAGTTCTCCCTAAAGAAGCACTCCTTCATAGTTACTTTC
AAGACTGCTTACTATTCTTTCTACTTGCCTGTCGCATTGGCCATGTACGTTGCCGGTATCACGGATGAAA
AGGATTTGAAACAAGCCAGAGATGTCTTGATTCCATTGGGTGAATACTTCCAAATTCAAGATGACTACTT
AGACTGCTTCGGTACCCCAGAACAGATCGGTAAGATCGGTACAGATATCCAAGATAACAAATGTTCTTGG
GTAATCAACAAGGCATTAGAACTTGCTTCCGCAGAACAAAGAAAGACTTTAGACGAAAATTACGGTAAGA
AGGACTCAGTCGCAGAAGCCAAATGCAAAAAGATTTTCAATGACTTGAAAATTGAACAGCTATACCACGA
ATATGAAGAGTCTATTGCCAAGGATTTGAAGGCCAAAATTTCTCAGGTCGATGAGTCTCGTGGCTTCAAA
GCTGATGTCTTAACTGCGTTCTTGAACAAAGTTTACAAGAGAAGCAAATAATAGTGACCTGCAGGAAGTT
TTGTTAGAAAATAAATCATTTTTTAATTGAGCATTCTTATTCCTATTTTATTTAAATAGTTTTATGTATT
GTTAGCTACATACAACAGTTTAAATCAAATTTTCTTTTTCCCAAGTCCAAAATGGAGGTTTATTTTGATG
ACCCGCATGCGATTATGTTTTGAAAGTATAAGACTACATACATGTACATATATTTAAACATGTAAACCCG
TCCATTATATTGCTTACTTTCTTCTTTTTTGCCGTTTTGACTTGGACCTCTGGTTTGCTATTTCCTTACA
ATCTTTGCTACAATGGGCCCGGTACCCAATTCGCCCTATAGTGAGTCGTATTACGCGCGCTCACTGGCCG
TCGTTTTACAACGTCGTGACTGGGAAAACCCTGGCGTTACCCAACTTAATCGCCTTGCAGCACATCCCCC
TTTCGCCAGCTGGCGTAATAGCGAAGAGGCCCGCACCGATCGCCCTTCCCAACAGTTGCGCAGCCTGAAT
GGCGAATGG
[124 nt withheld, positions 2040-2163]
C
[91 nt withheld, positions 2165-2255]
A
[49 nt withheld, positions 2257-2305]
CCTTTGACGTTGGAGTCCACGTTCTTT
[37 nt withheld, positions 2333-2369]
ACCCTATCTCGGTCTATTCTTTTGATTTATAAGGGATTTTGCCGATTTCGGCCTATTGGTTAAAAAATGA
GCTGATTTAACAAAAATTTAACGCGAATTTTAACAAAATATTAACGCTTACAATTTCCTGATGCGGTATT
TTCTCCTTACGCATCTGTGCGGTATTTCACACCGCATATCGACCGGTCGAGGAGAACTTCTAGTATATCT
ACATACCTAATATTATTGCCTTATTAAAAATGGAATCCCAACAATTACATCAAAATCCACATTCTCTTCA
AAATCAATTGTCCTGTACTTCCTTGTTCATGTGTGTTCAAAAACGTTATATTTATAGGATAATTATACTC
TATTTCTCAACAAGTAATTGGTTGTTTGGCCGAGCGGTCTAAGGCGCCTGATTCAAGAAATATCTTGACC
GCAGTTAACTGTGGGAATACTCAGGTATCGTAAGATGCAAGAGTTCGAATCTCTTAGCAACCATTATTTT
TTTCCTCAACATAACGAGAACACACAGGGGCGCTATCGCACAGAATCAAATTCGATGACTGGAAATTTTT
TGTTAATTTCAGAGGTCGCCTGACGCATATACCTTTTTCAACTGAAAAATTGGGAGAAAAAGGAAAGGTG
AGAGCGCCGGAACCGGCTTTTCATATAGAATAGAGAAGCGTTCATGACTAAATGCTTGCATCACAATACT
TGAAGTTGACAATATTATTTAAGGACCTATTGTTTTTTCCAATAGGTGGTTAGCAATCGTCTTACTTTCT
AACTTTTCTTACCTTTTACATTTCAGCAATATATATATATATATTTCAAGGATATACCATTCTAATGTCT
GCCCCTAAGAAGATCGTCGTTTTGCCAGGTGACCACGTTGGTCAAGAAATCACAGCCGAAGCCATTAAGG
TTCTTAAAGCTATTTCTGATGTTCGTTCCAATGTCAAGTTCGATTTCGAAAATCATTTAATTGGTGGTGC
TGCTATCGATGCTACAGGTGTTCCACTTCCAGATGAGGCGCTGGAAGCCTCCAAGAAGGCTGATGCCGTT
TTGTTAGGTGCTGTGGGTGGTCCTAAATGGGGTACCGGTAGTGTTAGACCTGAACAAGGTTTACTAAAAA
TCCGTAAAGAACTTCAATTGTACGCCAACTTAAGACCATGTAACTTTGCATCCGACTCTCTTTTAGACTT
ATCTCCAATCAAGCCACAATTTGCTAAAGGTACTGACTTCGTTGTTGTCAGAGAATTAGTGGGAGGTATT
TACTTTGGTAAGAGAAAGGAAGACGATGGTGATGGTGTCGCTTGGGATAGTGAACAATACACCGTTCCAG
AAGTGCAAAGAATCACAAGAATGGCCGCTTTCATGGCCCTACAACATGAGCCACCATTGCCTATTTGGTC
CTTGGATAAAGCTAATGTTTTGGCCTCTTCAAGATTATGGAGAAAAACTGTGGAGGAAACCATCAAGAAC
GAATTCCCTACATTGAAGGTTCAACATCAATTGATTGATTCTGCCGCCATGATCCTAGTTAAGAACCCAA
CCCACCTAAATGGTATTATAATCACCAGCAACATGTTTGGTGATATCATCTCCGATGAAGCCTCCGTTAT
CCCAGGTTCCTTGGGTTTGTTGCCATCTGCGTCCTTGGCCTCTTTGCCAGACAAGAACACCGCATTTGGT
TTGTACGAACCATGCCACGGTTCTGCTCCAGATTTGCCAAAGAATAAGGTCAACCCTATCGCCACTATCT
TGTCTGCTGCAATGATGTTGAAATTGTCATTGAACTTGCCTGAAGAAGGTAAGGCCATTGAAGATGCAGT
TAAAAAGGTTTTGGATGCAGGTATCAGAACTGGTGATTTAGGTGGTTCCAACAGTACCACCGAAGTCGGT
GATGCTGTCGCCGAAGAAGTTAAGAAAATCCTTGCTTAAAAAGATTCTCTTTTTTTATGATATTTGTACA
TAAACTTTATAAATGAAATTCATAATAGAAACGACACGAAATTACAAAATGGAATATGTTCATAGGGTAG
ACGAAACTATATACGCAATCTACATACATTTATCAAGAAGGAGAAAAAGGAGGATGTAAAGGAATACAGG
TAAGCAAATTGATACTAATGGCTCAACGTGATAAGGAAAAAGAATTGCACTTTAACATTAATATTGACAA
GGAGGAGGGCACCACACAAAAAGTTAGGTGTAACAGAAAATCATGAAACTATGATTCCTAATTTATATAT
TGGAGGATTTTCTCTAAAAAAAAAAAAATACAACAAATAAAAAACACTCAATGACCTGACCATTTGATGG
AGTTTAAGTCAATACCTTCTTGAACCATTTCCCATAATGGTGAAAGTTCCCTCAAGAATTTTACTCTGTC
AGAAACGGCCTTAACGACGTAGTCGATATGGTGCACTCTCAGTACAATCTGCTCTGATGCCGCATAGTTA
AGCCAGCCCCGACACCCGCCAACACCCGCTGACGCGCCCTGACGGGCTTGTCTGCTCCCGGCATCCGCTT
ACAGACAAGCTGTGACCGTCTCCGGGAGCTGCATGTGTCAGAGGTTTTCACCGTCATCACCGAAACGCGC
GAGACGAAAGGGCCTCGTGATACGCCTATTTTTATAGGTTAATGTCATGATAATAATGGTTTCTTAGTAT
GATCCAATATCAAAGGAAATGATAGCATTGAAGGATGAGACTAATCCAATTGAGGAGTGGCAGCATATAG
AACAGCTAAAGGGTAGTGCTGAAGGAAGCATACGATACCCCGCATGGAATGGGATAATATCACAGGAGGT
ACTAGACTACCTTTCATCCTACATAAATAGACGCATATAAGTACGCATTTAAGCATAAACACGCACTATG
CCGTTCTTCTCATGTATATATATATACAGGCAACACGCAGATATAGGTGCGACGTGAACAGTGAGCTGTA
TGTGCGCAGCTCGCGTTGCATTTTCGGAAGCGCTCGTTTTCGGAAACGCTTTGAAGTTCCTATTCCGAAG
TTCCTATTCTCTAGAAAGTATAGGAACTTCAGAGCGCTTTTGAAAACCAAAAGCGCTCTGAAGACGCACT
TTCAAAAAACCAAAAACGCACCGGACTGTAACGAGCTACTAAAATATTGCGAATACCGCTTCCACAAACA
TTGCTCAAAAGTATCTCTTTGCTATATATCTCTGTGCTATATCCCTATATAACCTACCCATCCACCTTTC
GCTCCTTGAACTTGCATCTAAACTCGACCTCTACATTTTTTATGTTTATCTCTAGTATTACTCTTTAGAC
AAAAAAATTGTAGTAAGAACTATTCATAGAGTGAATCGAAAACAATACGAAAATGTAAACATTTCCTATA
CGTAGTATATAGAGACAAAATAGAAGAAACCGTTCATAATTTTCTGACCAATGAAGAATCATCAACGCTA
TCACTTTCTGTTCACAAAGTATGCGCAATCCACATCGGTATAGAATATAATCGGGGATGCCTTTATCTTG
AAAAAATGCACCCGCAGCTTCGCTAGTAATCAGTAAACGCGGGAAGTGGAGTCAGGCTTTTTTTATGGAA
GAGAAAATAGACACCAAAGTAGCCTTCTTCTAACCTTAACGGACCTACAGTGCAAAAAGTTATCAAGAGA
CTGCATTATAGAGCGCACAAAGGAGAAAAAAAGTAATCTAAGATGCTTTGTTAGAAAAATAGCGCTCTCG
GGATGCATTTTTGTAGAACAAAAAAGAAGTATAGATTCTTTGTTGGTAAAATAGCGCTCTCGCGTTGCAT
TTCTGTTCTGTAAAAATGCAGCTCAGATTCTTTGTTTGAAAAATTAGCGCTCTCGCGTTGCATTTTTGTT
TTACAAAAATGAAGCACAGATTCTTCGTTGGTAAAATAGCGCTTTCGCGTTGCATTTCTGTTCTGTAAAA
ATGCAGCTCAGATTCTTTGTTTGAAAAATTAGCGCTCTCGCGTTGCATTTTTGTTCTACAAAATGAAGCA
CAGATGCTTCGTTCAGGTGGCACTTTTCGGGGAAATGTGCGCGGAACCCCTATTTGTTTATTTTTCTAAA
TACATTCAAATATGTATCCGCTCATGAGACAATAACCCTGATAAATGCTTCAATAATATTGAAAAAGGAA
GAGTATGAGTATTCAACATTTCCGTGTCGCCCTTATTCCCTTTTTTGCGGCATTTTGCCTTCCTGTTTTT
GCTCACCCAGAAACGCTGGTGAAAGTAAAAGATGCTGAAGATCAGTTGGGTGCACGAGTGGGTTACATCG
AACTGGATCTCAACAGCGGTAAGATCCTTGAGAGTTTTCGCCCCGAAGAACGTTTTCCAATGATGAGCAC
TTTTAAAGTTCTGCTATGTGGCGCGGTATTATCCCGTATTGACGCCGGGCAAGAGCAACTCGGTCGCCGC
ATACACTATTCTCAGAATGACTTGGTTGAGTACTCACCAGTCACAGAAAAGCATCTTACGGATGGCATGA
CAGTAAGAGAATTATGCAGTGCTGCCATAACCATGAGTGATAACACTGCGGCCAACTTACTTCTGACAAC
GATCGGAGGACCGAAGGAGCTAACCGCTTTTTTGCACAACATGGGGGATCATGTAACTCGCCTTGATCGT
TGGGAACCGGAGCTGAATGAAGCCATACCAAACGACGAGCGTGACACCACGATGCCTGTAGCAATGGCAA
CAACGTTGCGCAAACTATTAACTGGCGAACTACTTACTCTAGCTTCCCGGCAACAATTAATAGACTGGAT
GGAGGCGGATAAAGTTGCAGGACCACTTCTGCGCTCGGCCCTTCCGGCTGGCTGGTTTATTGCTGATAAA
TCTGGAGCCGGTGAGCGTGGGTCTCGCGGTATCATTGCAGCACTGGGGCCAGATGGTAAGCCCTCCCGTA
TCGTAGTTATCTACACGACGGGGAGTCAGGCAACTATGGATGAACGAAATAGACAGATCGCTGAGATAGG
TGCCTCACTGATTAAGCATTGGTAACTGTCAGACCAAGTTTACTCATATATACTTTAGATTGATTTAAAA
CTTCATTTTTAATTTAAAAGGATCTAGGTGAAGATCCTTTTTGATAATCTCATGACCAAAATCCCTTAAC
GTGAGTTTTCGTTCCACTGAGCGTCAGACCCCGTAGAAAAGATCAAAGGATCTTCTTGAGATCCTTTTTT
TCTGCGCGTAATCTGCTGCTTGCAAACAAAAAAACCACCGCTACCAGCGGTGGTTTGTTTGCCGGATCAA
GAGCTACCAACTCTTTTTCCGAAGGTAACTGGCTTCAGCAGAGCGCAGATACCAAATACTGTTCTTCTAG
TGTAGCCGTAGTTAGGCCACCACTTCAAGAACTCTGTAGCACCGCCTACATACCTCGCTCTGCTAATCCT
GTTACCAGTGGCTGCTGCCAGTGGCGATAAGTCGTGTCTTACCGGGTTGGACTCAAGACGATAGTTACCG
GATAAGGCGCAGCGGTCGGGCTGAACGGGGGGTTCGTGCACACAGCCCAGCTTGGAGCGAACGACCTACA
CCGAACTGAGATACCTACAGCGTGAGCTATGAGAAAGCGCCACGCTTCCCGAAGGGAGAAAGGCGGACAG
GTATCCGGTAAGCGGCAGGGTCGGAACAGGAGAGCGCACGAGGGAGCTTCCAGGGGGAAACGCCTGGTAT
CTTTATAGTCCTGTCGGGTTTCGCCACCTCTGACTTGAGCGTCGATTTTTGTGATGCTCGTCAGGGGGGC
GGAGCCTATGGAAAAACGCCAGCAACGCGGCCTTTTTACGGTTCCTGGCCTTTTGCTGGCCTTTTGCTCA
CATGTTCTTTCCTGCGTTATCCCCTGATTCTGTGGATAACCGTATTACCGCCTTTGAGTGAGCTGATACC
GCTCGCCGCAGCCGAACGACCGAGCGCAGCGAGTCAGTGAGCGAGGAAGCGGAAGAGCGCCCAATACGCA
AACCGCCTCTCCCCGCGCGTTGGCCGATTCATTAATGCAGCTGGCACGACAGGTTTCCCGACTGGAAAGC
GGGCAGTGAGCGCAACGCAATTAATGTGAGTTAGCTCACTCATTAGGCACCCCAGGCTTTACACTTTATG
CTTCCGGCTCGTATGTTGTGTGGAATTGTGAGCGGATAACAATTTCACACAGGAAACAGCTATGACCATG
ATTACGCCAAGCGCGCAATTAACCCTCACTAAAGGGAACAAAAGCTGGAGCTCCACCGCGGACGCCACAG
AAACCTCAGAATAAGCTAAAGGGTAATATAATAAAGCCCTTCGATTCAATAATAGCATTACCCAAGAGGC
ATAGCGGCAAACTAAGTTGACAACACAAAATCAAATCGCTTCATTTTTATTTTATTAATGATATTTTATT
AGAGAGGAAATTATGTAATATCTAGATATTAAATATAAAGTAGATCTCTGTCTAAAATATTCTTAACAAA
ATCTTATATTCGAAAGGATGACGGTCCAATCAAAGGATTGTATAAGAGAAATTAGTTTTCGAAATCAATT
TTTACTTGACCTGAACTTAACGATTTGCTCTCAATCCGCCATGGTCACTATTAACCCTTTGTACCTGGTG
ATGCGGTGAATGCCATGTGTTTATCTTCTAATGGAATAGGTTGGAATAACAAAGTAAAACCGACATCAAT
GGTTTCTTGATTTTGTACACCGTGACCGTCACCATGCAAATACATGAAATGAGACATTCTAACTAAGTTC
AACAAGAATTCGGTTGTAGTACCAGTCAATGGGGAGTCTTTATCTGCGGTGTAAGCATTAACCTTTTTCC
ACATTTGTCTCATCATATCCTTAATGTGTTGTCTGGCAACTTCTTCTGATGCACCTGTTTCATGCATGTA
GCATTGTATAGATTTAGGTACGTCACCTCTTTGAATTTCGTCACTGGAAGTACCTAAGTCATCTTGCAAT
CTGAAAATTTTTGAAGACCAGTGAACGATATCTGGGTTTGATTCCAAGAATTCCAATTCCTTTTTAATGA
TAGGGTTAGTACCACTCAAATAGGAGATTGTGATGATCAATGGACCAGTGATTGAGACTAAACCGTTTTC
CAAGTATTCTTCCAACTTAGGTGTGTACTTAGAATGGTACCACTTAGCCTCTACCAAATAGGCTTGTATC
AAACCCAACCAAGCGTTTTTAATAGATAACAATAAGTCGAAATCTTGTTGCTTCAAAACGTAGTAAGCGA
ATTCGTTGACGAAGTTGTACAAGGCTAAAAAGCACATCTTCATGTAACCTGGCAAATGCTTTAATGCATA
GTTGATATCCCATCTTTCAACAGCGTCTGTAAAGATTTCCAATTCATCCAAAGTACCGTATACGTCATAG
ATGTCATCTATAACGGTGATCAATGCAATAGAGATTGTCAAAACTCTTCTACAGTAAGCGAATTGAGGTT
CAAAGGCAATACCCATTGACCATAAGAAAGATGCGACCAATCTATTTCTAGCGAATGACAACTTTTCACC
CAAACCGGTATCCTTCCACCAACCAGAGATTTCCTTCAATTCTTCTTGATAGATGGCTTGTAATGTATTG
AATTCCATCTTTGCCAATTCCAACAACAAGTGGTTCTTATCTTCTCTTCTTTCGTATATATGGATGAACC
ATCTTGCTTCCAACATAGGAACTTTCCAATGCAATGGTAATTCCAAGGCTCTCTTTGCTTGTTCAGCTAC
GAAAACATCTTCTTCCATATTTTTACTTATCATAACTTCCTTCAAGTGTTTGGAAGTGAATTGCCATGCT
TCTTCCATTATACTTTCACCTTCCAATGAGTAGTAAGAAGCTTCATGCAAGGACAATATACCCTTGAAGT
CATCACAAATAAAACCACCTTGGTCATCCTTGAAACCGTTAAAAACTTCTTGACTGACTGGGTAACCGTG
TTGTCTTAACAATCTGAATTCCAAGGAAGTAGCGTACAAATTTTCCTTTCTCCAGTTGTAATCCTTATTG
TTGTTATAGATGTTGTTCAAGATGTTTCTGATTTCGGTTTCAAATCTATGGGCTAAACCCAATCTTTGCA
AGTTATCAATCAATTCCAATTGGTCCAAAGGTTCGATGACATCTTTGATGGCTATCTTTACTTTACCACG
TAATTCTTCTGCTCTTCTCTTGTATGCTTCGTCGGTGTAGTTAGAGTTCAAGGATTGTAAAAAGTCGTGG
TCCCAAATGGATGGTTGATAGTTAGCGGATCTTCTCATTTTAGATCCTATGAAAGAATTATTTTTTTTAT
TATGTTAATCTTGTGTTTACTTAACTATTGCTATTCTTGATGATAATTGAATAAGGTGCATAATGAAGAG
CAATTCACAACACCAAATTTTCAATCCAATTACTGATTGTTTATATATGTCTACAAAACTAATCCTATCT
CCACATTTTAGCCTGCGAAATGTTTGTTTTTTAAACAATAGCTCTCCAGAACATTGTATAATTTAAGAAT
ATGTGCACAGTTAACTTTCTAGCAGGAGTATAATGCCATTTGCTCCCCATCTTGAGATGGGAAGGGCTTA
ACTAATCTCGGTTCGGAGTGATCCGCCCCGATACTGCCTTCTGCCTTAATATCGTCCAAGGCACATGGAC
CCCTGAACGGCGCAGATATCTCCGCACGGACGAAAGACCGCCGGTGCCTTCCTGAGGCAACCGCCCCTTT
CGAATATAGATCACGTGACCCATTTTTAGCTACTAATAGAAAAAGAAATTGCAACCTACTTAAGCCATTC
CGGAAGGAAGCTTTCCGAATTGACGTTGAATACCTTTTCTGAAAAGATTCTACCGCATTTAATTGGAGTT
TAATGCAAAGTAGTTGCCAGTTACAAGTTGAGTGCGGCTACCTGATGTTTTCCAGTCCTATATTGCTGTG
ATCTGAATCTGGAAAGTTCCTCTGGTCCGTAAACCTCCTTGGATTAGTACACTCGAGGTTAGTTTTCTTT
GGATATAGCAGTTGTTGTACACTAGCTTAAGATGTAAAATTCAATTCAATATGATTTTGTGTGGGATGTT
TTAAAGAAGGCACAAGCCTGTTCTCTCTTTTTCTCTTTTTTCATGGATTGTATCGCTTAAAAGGGAGAAA
TGAAGTAAACGATTCTTTTTGTAAAAATATAAAACCAAATTTTTTAATTTATATGTATACATATTTATTT
ATGACGTAAGACCAAGTAAGTTTATATGAAAGTATTTTGTGTATATGACGGAAAGAAATGCAGGTTGGTA
CATTACAACTTAATTCTGACAGCTTTTACTTCAGTGTATGCATGGTAGACTTCTTCACCCATTTCTCTAC
CGTAACCAGATTGCTTAACACCACCGAATGGAACTCTGGAGTCAAAATCGTTGTATGTGTTGATCCAGAC
GGTACCGGCCTTCAACATCTTGGCCACCTTCAAACCTGTGCTCAAAGATTCTGTTTCGATACCAGAACCT
AGACCGAATTCAGAGCTGTTAGCCATTTCGACACCTTCTTCTAAAGTCTTGAACTTTGCGACAGTGACAA
CTGGTCCAAAAATTTCTTCCTTAACAATTCTCATGTCTTCATTAACATCGTAGAAAACGGTTGGTCTGAT
GAAGTAACCCTTGTCACCAACTTTTTCGCCACCAGTTAAGATCTTGGCGCCTTCTTTCTTACCGATATCG
ATGTAGTTCATAATTGTGTCGAATTGTTGACGGTTAGTGATAGCACCTTGGAAGTTAGCCTTGTCAAATG
GATTACCAACTTTGATTTCGGTTTCCAAGTAAGCCTTGAAAGCAGCCAATAGTTCGTCGTAAATACCTTC
TTGAACGTAAATTCTAGAACCAGAGGAACAAATTTGACCAGCGTTCTTGAAAATACCGTTTACTAGATTT
GGTAAAGTCTTCTTAATGTTAGCATCGTCAAAGACCAAATGGGCGGACTTACCACCTAGTTCCAAAGTGA
TTTTCTTCAAGTTAGATTCAGAAGAGTCGACAGCAACACTCTTACCGACTTCTGTAGAACCGGTAAAAGC
CAGCTTTCTGATTCTTGGGTCGTTGGTCAAAGCAGCACCAACAGTTCTACCAGGACCTGGAACGATGTTG
ACGACACCAGCTGGAATACCAACCTTCTTACATAAAGAAGCAAAGTATAGGGCTTTACTAGTTTATATTG
AATTTTCAAAAATTCTTACTTTTTTTTTGGATGGACGCAAAGAAGTTTAATAATCATATTACATGGCAAT
ACCACCATATACATATCCATATCTAATCTTACTTATATGTTGTGGAAATGTAAAGAGCCCCATTATCTTA
GCCTAAAAAAACCTTCTCTTTGGAACTTTCAGTAATACGCTTAACTGCTCATTGCTATATTGAAGTA
Features (pLannotate 1.2.2; 24 found; start..end, strand, type, name):
    463..1518    +  CDS            ERG20: FPPS_YEAST - Also known as BOT3, FDS1, FPP1. Experimental evidence at protein level: Swiss-Prot protein existence level 1. Catalyzes the sequential condensation of isopentenyl pyrophosphate with the allylic pyrophosphates, dimethylallyl pyrophosphate, and then with the resultant geranylpyrophosphate to the ultimate product farnesyl pyrophosphate. From Saccharomyces cerevisiae (strain ATCC 204508 / S288c) (Baker's yeast).
   1767..1835    -  CDS            YNG1 (fragment): YNG1_YEAST - Experimental evidence at protein level: Swiss-Prot protein existence level 1. Histone-binding component of the NuA3 histone acetyltransferase complex, that acetylates Lys-14 of histone H3. Recruitment of NuA3 to nucleosomes requires methylated histone H3. In conjunction with the FACT complex, NuA3 may be involved in transcriptional regulation. YNG1 is required for the HAT activity of NuA3 but not for its integrity. Mediates the interaction of SAS3 with nucleosomes. From Saccharomyces cerevisiae (strain ATCC 204508 / S288c) (Baker's yeast).
   1855..1873    -  promoter       T7 promoter: promoter for bacteriophage T7 RNA polymerase
   1881..2036    +  CDS            lacZα (fragment): LacZα fragment of β-galactosidase; lacZ fragment
   2040..2468    +  rep_origin     f1 ori (sequence partly withheld): f1 bacteriophage origin of replication; arrow indicates direction of (+) strand synthesis
   2496..2548    -  misc_feature   bom (fragment): basis of mobility region from pBR322
   2579..2656    +  CDS            YO192_YEAST (fragment): Experimental evidence at protein level: Swiss-Prot protein existence level 1. From Saccharomyces cerevisiae (strain ATCC 204508 / S288c) (Baker's yeast).
   2796..3203    +  promoter       LEU2 promoter: S. cerevisiae LEU2
   3204..4298    +  CDS            LEU2: 3-isopropylmalate dehydrogenase, required for leucine biosynthesis; S. cerevisiae LEU2; yeast auxotrophic marker
   4660..4776    -  CDS            NFS1 (fragment): NFS1_YEAST - Also known as SPL1 From Saccharomyces cerevisiae (strain ATCC 204508 / S288c) (Baker's yeast).
   4775..4825    -  misc_feature   bom (fragment): basis of mobility region from pBR322
   4927..4962    -  CDS            rop (fragment): Rop protein, which maintains plasmids at low copy number; rop
   5030..6372    +  rep_origin     2μ ori: yeast 2μ plasmid origin of replication
   6399..6503    +  promoter       AmpR promoter: bla
   6504..7364    +  CDS            AmpR: β-lactamase; bla; confers resistance to ampicillin, carbenicillin, and related antibiotics
   7535..8123    +  rep_origin     ori: high-copy-number ColE1/pMB1/pBR322/pUC origin of replication
   8306..8398    +  CDS            lacI (fragment): lac repressor; lacI; The lac repressor binds to the lac operator to inhibit transcription in E. coli. This inhibition can be relieved by adding lactose or isopropyl-β-D-thiogalactopyranoside (IPTG).
   8411..8432    +  protein_bind   CAP binding site: CAP binding activates transcription in the presence of cAMP. E. coli catabolite activator protein
   8447..8477    +  promoter       lac promoter: promoter for the E. coli lac operon
   8481..8503    +  protein_bind   lac operator (fragment): The lac repressor binds to the lac operator to inhibit transcription in E. coli. This inhibition can be relieved by adding lactose or isopropyl-β-D-thiogalactopyranoside (IPTG). lac repressor encoded by lacI
   8546..8564    +  promoter       T3 promoter: promoter for bacteriophage T3 RNA polymerase
   8933..10594   -  CDS            RLC1_CITSI (fragment): Experimental evidence at protein level: Swiss-Prot protein existence level 1. Catalyzes the conversion of geranyl diphosphate to (+)-(4R)- limonene (PubMed:28272875, PubMed:28272876). Produces exclusively the (+)-enantiomer (PubMed:28272875). Can use neryl diphosphate as substrate (PubMed:28272876). Has no activity with farnesyl diphosphate (PubMed:28272875). From Citrus sinensis (Sweet orange) (Citrus aurantium var. sinensis).
  11615..12502   -  CDS            ALD6 (fragment): ALDH6_YEAST - Also known as ALDH1. Experimental evidence at protein level: Swiss-Prot protein existence level 1. Cytosolic aldehyde dehydrogenase which utilizes NADP+ as the preferred coenzyme. Performs the conversion of acetaldehyde to acetate. From Saccharomyces cerevisiae (strain ATCC 204508 / S288c) (Baker's yeast).
  12523..449     +  promoter       GAL1,10 promoter (across the origin): GAL1 and GAL10 genes of S. cerevisiae; divergent inducible promoter, regulated by Gal4
