[The description below was written by a language model from this plasmid's Addgene catalogue record and pLannotate feature annotations shown in this document.]
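Description:
pJT11 is a yeast episomal expression plasmid built on the pRS425 backbone for engineering monoterpene production in Saccharomyces cerevisiae. It is a shuttle vector. In E. coli it is maintained at high copy through the ColE1/pUC-type origin and selected with ampicillin (AmpR, β-lactamase). In yeast the 2μ origin supports multicopy replication and the LEU2 marker allows selection by leucine prototrophy. The usual pRS-series remnants are also annotated, including an f1 origin, a lacZα fragment, lac promoter/operator elements, and flanking T7 and T3 promoters.

According to the catalogue entry, the payload is a divergent two-gene cassette. One gene is the yeast farnesyl pyrophosphate synthase Erg20p carrying the N127W substitution, with the RPL3 terminator. The other is the Citrus limon limonene synthase LIS1, with the RPL41B terminator. They are driven in opposite directions by galactose-regulated GAL1 and GAL2 promoters. Limonene synthase converts geranyl diphosphate to limonene, so the pairing fits the associated work on raising monoterpene output.

The feature table shows a full-length ERG20 coding sequence immediately downstream of a Gal4-regulated promoter annotated as GAL1,10. It also shows an oppositely oriented limonene synthase coding sequence, matched as a fragment to the related Citrus sinensis enzyme. The GAL2 promoter and the terminators are not annotated by name. Between the GAL promoter and the limonene synthase gene, the table also reports an ALD6 fragment that the catalogue description does not mention or explain. The depositor notes that the yeast promoters and terminators were amplified from a CEN.PK strain.
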