Addgene plasmid #98308: pJT11
Purpose: Overexpressing yeast farnesyl pyrophosphate synthase Erg20p mutant N127W and Citrus limon limonene synthase LIS1 under the control of GAL1/GAL2 promoter
Depositing lab: Claudia Vickers. Depositing organization: University of Queensland. Publication: Engineered protein degradation of farnesyl pyrophosphate synthase is an effective regulatory mechanism to increase monoterpene production in Saccharomyces cerevisiae. Peng B, Nielsen LK, Kampranis SC, Vickers CE. Metab Eng. 2018 Feb 19. pii: S1096-7176(17)30214-8. doi: 10.1016/j.ymben.2018.02.005. PubMed 29471044.
Backbone
  Vector backbone: pRS425
  Vector type: Yeast Expression
Growth in bacteria
  Bacterial resistance: Ampicillin, 100 μg/mL
  Growth temperature: 37°C
  Growth strain: DH5alpha
  Copy number: High Copy
Gene/Insert
  Gene/Insert name: TRPL3<ScERG20 N127W<PGAL1-PGAL2>ClLIS1>TRPL41B
  Species: S. cerevisiae (budding yeast)
  Cloning method: Restriction Enzyme; 5′ cloning site Unknown (unknown if destroyed); 3′ cloning site Unknown (unknown if destroyed)
Terms and licenses: Academic/Nonprofit Terms; Industry Terms: Not Available to Industry
Depositor comments: Publicly available as of 1/1/2018. Yeast promoters and terminators were amplified from CEN.PK strain. The relative sequences in plasmids are based on S288C genome.
How to cite: pJT11 was a gift from Claudia Vickers (Addgene plasmid # 98308 ; http://n2t.net/addgene:98308 ; RRID:Addgene_98308)
